Addgene plasmid #26865: pQCXIP HBT-Ubiquitin
Depositing lab: Peter Kaiser. Depositing organization: University of California, Irvine. Publication: Quantitative analysis of global ubiquitination in HeLa cells by mass spectrometry. Meierhofer D, Wang X, Huang L, Kaiser P. J Proteome Res. 2008 Oct . 7(10):4566-76. 10.1021/pr800468j PubMed 18781797.
Backbone
  Vector backbone: pQCXIP
  Backbone manufacturer: Clonetech
  Backbone size w/o insert (bp): 7200
  Vector type: Mammalian Expression, Retroviral
  Selectable markers: Puromycin
Growth in bacteria
  Bacterial resistance: Ampicillin, 100 μg/mL
  Growth temperature: 37°C
  Growth strain: DH5alpha
  Copy number: High Copy
Gene/Insert
  Gene/Insert name: ubiquitin
  Species: S. cerevisiae (budding yeast)
  Insert size (bp): 250
  Tag / fusion protein: HBT (N terminal on insert)
  Cloning method: Restriction Enzyme; 5′ cloning site BamH1 (not destroyed); 3′ cloning site BamH1 (not destroyed)
  Sequencing primers: 5′ na
Terms and licenses: Academic/Nonprofit Terms; Industry Terms: Not Available to Industry
How to cite: pQCXIP HBT-Ubiquitin was a gift from Peter Kaiser (Addgene plasmid # 26865 ; http://n2t.net/addgene:26865 ; RRID:Addgene_26865)
