[The description below was written by a language model from this plasmid's Addgene catalogue record and pLannotate feature annotations shown in this document.]
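Description:
pQCXIP HBT-Ubiquitin is a self-inactivating gammaretroviral (MMLV-based) expression vector built on the pQCXIP backbone for stable expression of tagged ubiquitin in mammalian cells. In bacteria it is maintained as a high-copy plasmid through a ColE1/pUC-type origin and selected with ampicillin via the β-lactamase gene. The viral portion begins with a hybrid CMV enhancer/promoter fused to a truncated 5' LTR, which drives production of the genomic RNA in packaging cells. It is followed by a packaging signal with an extended truncated gag region, and it ends in a ΔU3 3' LTR. Because that U3 deletion is copied to both LTRs during reverse transcription, the integrated provirus lacks LTR promoter activity. Expression then depends on the internal promoter.

That internal CMV immediate early enhancer/promoter drives a bicistronic transcript. The first cistron encodes Saccharomyces cerevisiae ubiquitin carrying an N-terminal HBT tag. The feature table detects part of this tag as a fragment of the Propionibacterium biotin carboxyl carrier protein, which serves as a signal for in vivo biotinylation. The remaining parts of the tag are not annotated individually. An EMCV IRES downstream links translation of puromycin N-acetyltransferase to the same mRNA, so puromycin selection enriches for transduced cells that express the tagged ubiquitin. The short Mos, env, dmpM, rop and bom fragments, and the SV40 promoter in the plasmid backbone, appear to be backbone remnants rather than functional payload.

The associated work concerns quantitative mass spectrometric analysis of global ubiquitination in HeLa cells. This is consistent with using the construct to generate cell lines in which ubiquitin conjugates incorporate the tagged ubiquitin and can be affinity-purified for proteomic identification.
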