Features (pLannotate 1.2.2; 22 found; start..end, strand, type, name):
      2..381     +  enhancer       CMV enhancer: human cytomegalovirus immediate early enhancer
    382..585     +  promoter       CMV promoter: human cytomegalovirus (CMV) immediate early promoter
    586..761     +  LTR            5' LTR (truncated): truncated long terminal repeat from Moloney murine sarcoma virus
    883..1157    +  misc_feature   MESV Ψ (fragment): packaging signal of murine embryonic stem cell virus
   1224..1640    +  CDS            gag (truncated): truncated Moloney murine leukemia virus (MMLV) gag gene lacking the start codon
   1677..1980    +  enhancer       CMV enhancer: human cytomegalovirus immediate early enhancer
   1981..2184    +  promoter       CMV promoter: human cytomegalovirus (CMV) immediate early promoter
   2396..2614    +  CDS            BCCP_PROFR (fragment): Experimental evidence at protein level: Swiss-Prot protein existence level 1. The biotinyl 1.3S subunit serves as a carboxyl carrier between the substrate-binding sites on the 12S and 5S subunits. From Propionibacterium freudenreichii subsp. shermanii.
   2708..2932    +  CDS            ubiquitin: Saccharomyces cerevisiae ubiquitin
   3062..3524    +  misc_feature   IRES: internal ribosome entry site (IRES) of the encephalomyocarditis virus (EMCV)
   3557..4156    +  CDS            PuroR: puromycin N-acetyltransferase; pac from Streptomyces alboniger; confers resistance to puromycin
   4206..4271    +  CDS            dmpM (fragment): DMPM_STRAD - Protein inferred from homology: Swiss-Prot protein existence level 3. From Streptomyces alboniger.
   4284..4355    +  CDS            Mos (fragment): MOS_MOUSE - Experimental evidence at transcript level: Swiss-Prot protein existence level 2. From Mus musculus (Mouse).
   4388..4488    +  CDS            env (fragment): murine leukemia virus gPr80 envelope polyprotein precursor; env; proteolytically cleaved into gp70SU and p15TM subunits
   4530..4955    +  LTR            3' LTR (ΔU3): self-inactivating 3' long terminal repeat (LTR) from Moloney murine leukemia virus
   5024..5064    +  CDS            rop (fragment): Rop protein, which maintains plasmids at low copy number; rop
   5166..5204    +  misc_feature   bom (fragment): basis of mobility region from pBR322
   5221..5550    +  promoter       SV40 promoter: SV40 enhancer and early promoter
   5556..5657    +  misc_feature   bom (fragment): basis of mobility region from pBR322
   5843..6431    -  rep_origin     ori: high-copy-number ColE1/pMB1/pBR322/pUC origin of replication
   6602..7462    -  CDS            AmpR: β-lactamase; bla; confers resistance to ampicillin, carbenicillin, and related antibiotics
   7463..7567    -  promoter       AmpR promoter: bla
>Addgene plasmid #26865 | pQCXIP HBT-Ubiquitin | addgene full sequence | sequence record 357284 | Addgene NGS Result
TGACATTGATTATTGACTAGTTATTAATAGTAATCAATTACGGGGTCATTAGTTCATAGCCCATATATGG
AGTTCCGCGTTACATAACTTACGGTAAATGGCCCGCCTGGCTGACCGCCCAACGACCCCCGCCCATTGAC
GTCAATAATGACGTATGTTCCCATAGTAACGCCAATAGGGACTTTCCATTGACGTCAATGGGTGGAGTAT
TTACGGTAAACTGCCCACTTGGCAGTACATCAAGTGTATCATATGCCAAGTACGCCCCCTATTGACGTCA
ATGACGGTAAATGGCCCGCCTGGCATTATGCCCAGTACATGACCTTATGGGACTTTCCTACTTGGCAGTA
CATCTACGTATTAGTCATCGCTATTACCATGGTGATGCGGTTTTGGCAGTACATCAATGGGCGTGGATAG
CGGTTTGACTCACGGGGATTTCCAAGTCTCCACCCCATTGACGTCAATGGGAGTTTGTTTTGGCACCAAA
ATCAACGGGACTTTCCAAAATGTCGTAACAACTCCGCCCCATTGACGCAAATGGGCGGTAGGCGTGTACG
GTGGGAGGTCTATATAAGCAGAGCTCAATAAAAGAGCCCACAACCCCTCACTCGGCGCGCCAGTCTTCCG
ATAGACTGCGTCGCCCGGGTACCCGTATTCCCAATAAAGCCTCTTGCTGTTTGCATCCGAATCGTGGTCT
CGCTGTTCCTTGGGAGGGTCTCCTCTGAGTGATTGACTACCCACGACGGGGGTCTTTCATTTGGGGGCTC
GTCCGGGATTTGGAGACCCCTGCCCAGGGACCACCGACCCACCACCGGGAGGTAAGCTGGCCAGCAACTT
ATCTGTGTCTGTCCGATTGTCTAGTGTCTATGTTTGATGTTATGCGCCTGCGTCTGTACTAGTTAGCTAA
CTAGCTCTGTATCTGGCGGACCCGTGGTGGAACTGACGAGTTCTGAACACCCGGCCGCAACCCTGGGAGA
CGTCCCAGGGACTTTGGGGGCCGTTTTTGTGGCCCGACCTGAGGAAGGGAGTCGATGTGGAATCCGACCC
CGTCAGGATATGTGGTTCTGGTAGGAGACGAGAACCTAAAACAGTTCCCGCCTCCGTCTGAATTTTTGCT
TTCGGTTTGGAACCGAAGCCGCGCGTCTTGTCTGCTGCAGCGCTGCAGCATCGTTCTGTGTTGTCTCTGT
CTGACTGTGTTTCTGTATTTGTCTGAAAATTAGGGCCAGACTGTTACCACTCCCTTAAGTTTGACCTTAG
GTCACTGGAAAGATGTCGAGCGGATCGCTCACAACCAGTCGGTAGATGTCAAGAAGAGACGTTGGGTTAC
CTTCTGCTCTGCAGAATGGCCAACCTTTAACGTCGGATGGCCGCGAGACGGCACCTTTAACCGAGACCTC
ATCACCCAGGTTAAGATCAAGGTCTTTTCACCTGGCCCGCATGGACACCCAGACCAGGTCCCCTACATCG
TGACCTGGGAAGCCTTGGCTTTTGACCCCCCTCCCTGGGTCAAGCCCTTTGTACACCCTAAGCCTCCGCC
TCCTCTTCCTCCATCCGCCCCGTCTCTCCCCCTTGAACCTCCTCGTTCGACCCCGCCTCGATCCTCCCTT
TATCCAGCCCTCACTCCTTCTCTAGGCGCCGGAATTGAAGATCTGGGGGATCGATCCTCTAGAGTCCGTT
ACATAACTTACGGTAAATGGCCCGCCTGGCTGACCGCCCAACGACCCCCGCCCATTGACGTCAATAATGA
CGTATGTTCCCATAGTAACGCCAATAGGGACTTTCCATTGACGTCAATGGGTGGAGTATTTACGGTAAAC
TGCCCACTTGGCAGTACATCAAGTGTATCATATGCCAAGTACGCCCCCTATTGACGTCAATGACGGTAAA
TGGCCCGCCTGGCATTATGCCCAGTACATGACCTTATGGGACTTTCCTACTTGGCAGTACATCTACGTAT
TAGTCATCGCTATTACCATGGTGATGCGGTTTTGGCAGTACATCAATGGGCGTGGATAGCGGTTTGACTC
ACGGGGATTTCCAAGTCTCCACCCCATTGACGTCAATGGGAGTTTGTTTTGGCACCAAAATCAACGGGAC
TTTCCAAAATGTCGTAACAACTCCGCCCCATTGACGCAAATGGGCGGTAGGCGTGTACGGTGGGAGGTCT
ATATAAGCAGAGCTCGTTTAGTGAACCGTCAGATCGCCTGGAGACGCCATCCACGCTGTTTTGACCTCCA
TAGAAGACACCGGGACCGATCCAGCCTCCGCGGCCGGGAACGGTGCATTGGAACGGACCTGCAGGAATTG
ATCCGCGGCCGCACCGGTAGGCCTCGTACGCTTAATTAACGGATCCATTATGAGGGGTTCACATCATCAC
CACCATCATGCTGGAAAGGCCGGTGAAGGTGAAATCCCTGCCCCTCTTGCTGGTACCGTTTCTAAGATAC
TGGTAAAAGAAGGTGACACTGTTAAAGCTGGTCAAACAGTTCTGGTGCTGGAGGCTATGAAAATGGAGAC
AGAAATTAACGCTCCTACTGACGGAAAAGTTGAAAAGGTGTTAGTTAAGGAAAGAGATGCTGTTCAAGGT
GGTCAAGGTCTAATCAAGATCGGCGACTACGATATACCCACAACCGCCAGCGAGAATCTGTACTTTCAAT
CAGAGTTAAAAACCGCCGCACTAGCTCAACATGACGAGGCTTCTAGACAGATTTTCGTCAAGACTTTGAC
CGGTAAAACCATAACATTGGAAGTTGAATCTTCCGATACCATCGACAACGTTAAGTCGAAAATTCAAGAC
AAGGAAGGTATCCCTCCAGATCAACAAAGATTGATCTTTGCCGGTAAGCAGCTAGAAGACGGTAGAACGC
TGTCTGATTACAACATTCAGAAGGAGTCCACCTTACATCTTGTCTTAAGACTAAGAGGTGGTTGAGGATC
CGGAATTCCGCCCCCCCCCCTCCCCCCCCCCTAACGTTACTGGCCGAAGCCGCTTGGAATAAGGCCGGTG
TGCGTTTGTCTATATGTTATTTTCCACCATATTGCCGTCTTTTGGCAATGTGAGGGCCCGGAAACCTGGC
CCTGTCTTCTTGACGAGCATTCCTAGGGGTCTTTCCCCTCTCGCCAAAGGAATGCAAGGTCTGTTGAATG
TCGTGAAGGAAGCAGTTCCTCTGGAAGCTTCTTGAAGACAAACAACGTCTGTAGCGACCCTTTGCAGGCA
GCGGAACCCCCCACCTGGCGACAGGTGCCTCTGCGGCCAAAAGCCACGTGTATAAGATACACCTGCAAAG
GCGGCACAACCCCAGTGCCACGTTGTGAGTTGGATAGTTGTGGAAAGAGTCAAATGGCTCTCCTCAAGCG
TATTCAACAAGGGGCTGAAGGATGCCCAGAAGGTACCCCATTGTATGGGATCTGATCTGGGGCCTCGGTG
CACATGCTTTACATGTGTTTAGTCGAGGTTAAAAAAACGTCTAGGCCCCCCGAACCACGGGGACGTGGTT
TTCCTTTGAAAAACACGATGATAAGCTTGCCACAACCCACAAGGAGACGACCTTCCATGACCGAGTACAA
GCCCACGGTGCGCCTCGCCACCCGCGACGACGTCCCCCGGGCCGTACGCACCCTCGCCGCCGCGTTCGCC
GACTACCCCGCCACGCGCCACACCGTCGACCCGGACCGCCACATCGAGCGGGTCACCGAGCTGCAAGAAC
TCTTCCTCACGCGCGTCGGGCTCGACATCGGCAAGGTGTGGGTCGCGGACGACGGCGCCGCGGTGGCGGT
CTGGACCACGCCGGAGAGCGTCGAAGCGGGGGCGGTGTTCGCCGAGATCGGCCCGCGCATGGCCGAGTTG
AGCGGTTCCCGGCTGGCCGCGCAGCAACAGATGGAAGGCCTCCTGGCGCCGCACCGGCCCAAGGAGCCCG
CGTGGTTCCTGGCCACCGTCGGCGTCTCGCCCGACCACCAGGGCAAGGGTCTGGGCAGCGCCGTCGTGCT
CCCCGGAGTGGAGGCGGCCGAGCGCGCCGGGGTGCCCGCCTTCCTGGAGACCTCCGCGCCCCGCAACCTC
CCCTTCTACGAGCGGCTCGGCTTCACCGTCACCGCCGACGTCGAGGTGCCCGAAGGACCGCGCACCTGGT
GCATGACCCGCAAGCCCGGTGCCTGACGCCCGCCCCACGACCCGCAGCGCCCGACCGAAAGGAGCGCACG
ACCCCATGGCTCCGACCGAAGCCACCCGGGGCGGCCCCGCCGACCCCGCACCCGCCCCCGAGGCCCACCG
ACTCTAGTCGAGGGCTGCAGCGCTGCAGAGGCCGAGTGCAGAACTGCTCCAAAGGGACCTCAAGGCTTTC
CGAGGGACACTAGGCTGACTCCATCGAGCCAGTGTAGAGATAAGCTTATCGATTAGTCCAATTTGTTAAA
GACAGGATATCAGTGGTCCAGGCTCTAGTTTTGACTCAACAATATCACCAGCTGAAGCCTATAGAGTACG
AGCCATAGATAAAATAAAAGATTTTATTTAGTCTCCAGAAAAAGGGGGGAATGAAAGACCCCACCTGTAG
GTTTGGCAAGCTAGCTTAAGTAACGCCATTTTGCAAGGCATGGAAAAATACATAACTGAGAATAGAGAAG
TTCAGATCAAGGTCAGGAACAGATGGAACAGGGTCGACCCTAGAGAACCATCAGATGTTTCCAGGGTGCC
CCAAGGACCTGAAATGACCCTGTGCCTTATTTGAACTAACCAATCAGTTCGCTTCTCGCTTCTGTTCGCG
CGCTTCTGCTCCCCGAGCTCAATAAAAGAGCCCACAACCCCTCACTCGGGGCGCCAGTCCTCCGATTGAC
TGAGTCGCCCGGGTACCCGTGTATCCAATAAACCCTCTTGCAGTTGCATCCGACTTGTGGTCTCGCTGTT
CCTTGGGAGGGTCTCCTCTGAGTGATTGACTACCCGTCAGCGGGGGTCTTTCATTTGGGGGCTCGTCCGG
GATCGGGAGACCCCTGCCCAGGGACCACCGACCCACCACCGGGAGGTAAGCTGGCTGCCTCGCGCGTTTC
GGTGATGACGGTGAAAACCTCTGACACATGCAGCTCCCGGAGACGGTCACAGCTTGTCTGTAAGCGGATG
CCGGGAGCAGACAAGCCCGTCAGGGCGCGTCAGCGGGTGTTGGCGGGTGTCGGGGCGCAGCCATGACCCA
GTCACGTAGCGATAGCGGAGTGTAGATCCGGCTGTGGAATGTGTGTCAGTTAGGGTGTGGAAAGTCCCCA
GGCTCCCCAGCAGGCAGAAGTATGCAAAGCATGCATCTCAATTAGTCAGCAACCAGGTGTGGAAAGTCCC
CAGGCTCCCCAGCAGGCAGAAGTATGCAAAGCATGCATCTCAATTAGTCAGCAACCATAGTCCCGCCCCT
AACTCCGCCCATCCCGCCCCTAACTCCGCCCAGTTCCGCCCATTCTCCGCCCCATGGCTGACTAATTTTT
TTTATTTATGCAGAGGCCGAGGCCGCCTCGGCCTCTGAGCTATTCCAGAAGTAGTGAGGAGGCTTTTTTG
GAGGCCTAGGCTTTTGCAAAAAGCTTACTGGCTTAACTATGCGGCATCAGAGCAGATTGTACTGAGAGTG
CACCATATGCGGTGTGAAATACCGCACAGATGCGTAAGGAGAAAATACCGCATCAGGCGCTCTTCCGCTT
CCTCGCTCACTGACTCGCTGCGCTCGGTCGTTCGGCTGCGGCGAGCGGTATCAGCTCACTCAAAGGCGGT
AATACGGTTATCCACAGAATCAGGGGATAACGCAGGAAAGAACATGTGAGCAAAAGGCCAGCAAAAGGCC
AGGAACCGTAAAAAGGCCGCGTTGCTGGCGTTTTTCCATAGGCTCCGCCCCCCTGACGAGCATCACAAAA
ATCGACGCTCAAGTCAGAGGTGGCGAAACCCGACAGGACTATAAAGATACCAGGCGTTTCCCCCTGGAAG
CTCCCTCGTGCGCTCTCCTGTTCCGACCCTGCCGCTTACCGGATACCTGTCCGCCTTTCTCCCTTCGGGA
AGCGTGGCGCTTTCTCATAGCTCACGCTGTAGGTATCTCAGTTCGGTGTAGGTCGTTCGCTCCAAGCTGG
GCTGTGTGCACGAACCCCCCGTTCAGCCCGACCGCTGCGCCTTATCCGGTAACTATCGTCTTGAGTCCAA
CCCGGTAAGACACGACTTATCGCCACTGGCAGCAGCCACTGGTAACAGGATTAGCAGAGCGAGGTATGTA
GGCGGTGCTACAGAGTTCTTGAAGTGGTGGCCTAACTACGGCTACACTAGAAGGACAGTATTTGGTATCT
GCGCTCTGCTGAAGCCAGTTACCTTCGGAAAAAGAGTTGGTAGCTCTTGATCCGGCAAACAAACCACCGC
TGGTAGCGGTGGTTTTTTTGTTTGCAAGCAGCAGATTACGCGCAGAAAAAAAGGATCTCAAGAAGATCCT
TTGATCTTTTCTACGGGGTCTGACGCTCAGTGGAACGAAAACTCACGTTAAGGGATTTTGGTCATGAGAT
TATCAAAAAGGATCTTCACCTAGATCCTTTTAAATTAAAAATGAAGTTTTAAATCAATCTAAAGTATATA
TGAGTAAACTTGGTCTGACAGTTACCAATGCTTAATCAGTGAGGCACCTATCTCAGCGATCTGTCTATTT
CGTTCATCCATAGTTGCCTGACTCCCCGTCGTGTAGATAACTACGATACGGGAGGGCTTACCATCTGGCC
CCAGTGCTGCAATGATACCGCGAGACCCACGCTCACCGGCTCCAGATTTATCAGCAATAAACCAGCCAGC
CGGAAGGGCCGAGCGCAGAAGTGGTCCTGCAACTTTATCCGCCTCCATCCAGTCTATTAATTGTTGCCGG
GAAGCTAGAGTAAGTAGTTCGCCAGTTAATAGTTTGCGCAACGTTGTTGCCATTGCTGCAGGCATCGTGG
TGTCACGCTCGTCGTTTGGTATGGCTTCATTCAGCTCCGGTTCCCAACGATCAAGGCGAGTTACATGATC
CCCCATGTTGTGCAAAAAAGCGGTTAGCTCCTTCGGTCCTCCGATCGTTGTCAGAAGTAAGTTGGCCGCA
GTGTTATCACTCATGGTTATGGCAGCACTGCATAATTCTCTTACTGTCATGCCATCCGTAAGATGCTTTT
CTGTGACTGGTGAGTACTCAACCAAGTCATTCTGAGAATAGTGTATGCGGCGACCGAGTTGCTCTTGCCC
GGCGTCAACACGGGATAATACCGCGCCACATAGCAGAACTTTAAAAGTGCTCATCATTGGAAAACGTTCT
TCGGGGCGAAAACTCTCAAGGATCTTACCGCTGTTGAGATCCAGTTCGATGTAACCCACTCGTGCACCCA
ACTGATCTTCAGCATCTTTTACTTTCACCAGCGTTTCTGGGTGAGCAAAAACAGGAAGGCAAAATGCCGC
AAAAAAGGGAATAAGGGCGACACGGAAATGTTGAATACTCATACTCTTCCTTTTTCAATATTATTGAAGC
ATTTATCAGGGTTATTGTCTCATGAGCGGATACATATTTGAATGTATTTAGAAAAATAAACAAATAGGGG
TTCCGCGCACATTTCCCCGAAAAGTGCCACCTGACGTCTAAGAAACCATTATTATCATGACATTAACCTA
TAAAAATAGGCGTATCACGAGGCCCTTTCGTCTTCAAGAATTAGCTTGGCCATTGCATACGTTGTATCCA
TATCATAATATGTACATTTATATTGGCTCATGTCCAACATTACCGCCATGT
