>Addgene plasmid #26865 | pQCXIP HBT-Ubiquitin | addgene partial sequence | sequence record 33143 | 26865 with LNCX
GACCTCCATAGAAGANACCGGGACCGATCCAGCCTCCGCGGCCGGGAACGGTGCANNNNNNNGGACCTGC
AGGAATTGATCCGCGGCCGCACCGGTAGGCCTCGTACGCTTAATTAACGGATCCATTATGAGGGGTTCAC
ATCATCACCACCATCATGCTGGAAAGGCCGGTGAAGGTGAAATCCCTGCCCCTCTTGCTGGTACCGTTTC
TAAGATACTGGTAAAAGAAGGTGACACTGTTAAAGCTGGTCAAACAGTTCTGGTGCTGGAGGCTATGAAA
ATGGAGACAGAAATTAACGCTCCTACTGACGGAAAAGTTGAAAAGGTGTTAGTTAAGGAAAGAGATGCTG
TTCAAGGTGGTCAAGGTCTAATCAAGATCGGCGACTACGATATACCCACAACCGCCAGCGAGAATCTGTA
CTTTCAATCAGAGTTAAAAACCGCCGCACTAGCTCAACATGACGAGGCTTCTAGACAGATTTTCGTCAAG
ACTTTGACCGGTAAAACCATAACATTGGAAGTTGAATCTTCCGATACCATCGACAACGTTAAGTCGAAAA
TTCAAGACAAGGAAGGTATCCCTCCAGATCAACAAAGATTGATCTTTGCCGGTAAGCAGCTAGAAGACGG
TAGAACGCTGTCTGATTACAACATTCAGAAGGAGTCCACCTTACATCTTGTCTTAAGACTAAGAGGTGGT
TGAGGATCCGGAATTCCGCCCC
